>Addgene plasmid #134829 | pAT806_CMV/CAG_TALE_D-hTET1(CD) | addgene full sequence | sequence record 271770 | Addgene NGS Result
CCCGGGGTTATTAATAGTAATCAATTACGGGGTCATTAGTTCATAGCCCATATATGGAGTTCCGCGTTAC
ATAACTTACGGTAAATGGCCCGCCTGGCTGACCGCCCAACGACCCCCGCCCATTGACGTCAATAATGACG
TATGTTCCCATAGTAACGCCAATAGGGACTTTCCATTGACGTCAATGGGTGGAGTATTTACGGTAAACTG
CCCACTTGGCAGTACATCAAGTGTATCATATGCCAAGTACGCCCCCTATTGACGTCAATGACGGTAAATG
GCCCGCCTGGCATTATGCCCAGTACATGACCTTATGGGACTTTCCTACTTGGCAGTACATCTACGTATTA
GTCATCGCTATTACCATGGTGATGCGGTTTTGGCAGTACATCAATGGGCGTGGATAGCGGTTTGACTCAC
GGGGATTTCCAAGTCTCCACCCCATTGACGTCAATGGGAGTTTGTTTTGGCACCAAAATCAACGGGACTT
TCCAAAATGTCGTAACAACTCCGCCCCATTGACGCAAATGGGCGGTAGGCGTGTACGGTGGGAGGTCTAT
ATAAGCAGAGCTCTCTGGCTAACTGTCGGGATCAACAAGTTTGTACAAAAAAGCAGGCTCCGAATTCACC
GGTGCCGCCACCATGCACCACCATCATCACCATATCGATGGCGGAGGCGGATCTGATCCAAAAAAGAAGA
GAAAGGTAGATCCAAAAAAGAAGAGAAAGGTAGATCCAAAAAAGAAGAGAAAGGTAGGATCTACCGGATC
TAGAAACGATGGTGGTGGTGGAAGCGGGGGTGGGGGCAGCGGTGGAGGGGGAAGCGGGCGCGCCGTGGAT
CTACGCACGCTCGGCTACAGTCAGCAGCAGCAAGAGAAGATCAAACCGAAGGTGCGTTCGACAGTGGCGC
AGCACCACGAGGCACTGGTGGGCCATGGGTTTACACACGCGCACATCGTTGCGCTCAGCCAACACCCGGC
AGCGTTAGGGACCGTCGCTGTCACGTATCAGCACATAATCACGGCGTTGCCAGAGGCGACACACGAAGAC
ATCGTTGGCGTCGGCAAACAGTGGTCCGGCGCACGCGCCCTGGAGGCCTTGCTCACGGATGCGGGGGAGT
TGAGAGGTCCGCCGTTACAGTTGGACACAGGCCAACTTGTGAAGATTGCAAAACGTGGCGGCGTGACCGC
AATGGAGGCAGTGCATGCATCGCGCAATGCACTGACGGGTGCCCCCCTGAACCTGACCCCGGACCAAGTG
GTGGCTATCGCCAGCAACATTGGCGGCAAGCAAGCGCTCGAAACGGTGCAGCGGCTGTTGCCGGTGCTGT
GCCAGGACCATGGCCTGACCCCGGACCAAGTGGTGGCTATCGCCAGCAACATTGGCGGCAAGCAAGCGCT
CGAAACGGTGCAGCGGCTGTTGCCGGTGCTGTGCCAGGACCATGGCCTGACCCCGGACCAAGTGGTGGCT
ATCGCCAGCAACATTGGCGGCAAGCAAGCGCTCGAAACGGTGCAGCGGCTGTTGCCGGTGCTGTGCCAGG
ACCATGGCCTGACCCCGGACCAAGTGGTGGCTATCGCCAGCAACATTGGCGGCAAGCAAGCGCTCGAAAC
GGTGCAGCGGCTGTTGCCGGTGCTGTGCCAGGACCATGGCCTGACCCCGGACCAAGTGGTGGCTATCGCC
AGCAACATTGGCGGCAAGCAAGCGCTCGAAACGGTGCAGCGGCTGTTGCCGGTGCTGTGCCAGGACCATG
GCCTGACTCCGGACCAAGTGGTGGCTATCGCCAGCCACGATGGCGGCAAGCAAGCGCTCGAAACGGTGCA
GCGGCTGTTGCCGGTGCTGTGCCAGGACCATGGCCTGACCCCGGACCAAGTGGTGGCTATCGCCAGCAAC
AATGGCGGCAAGCAAGCGCTCGAAACGGTGCAGCGGCTGTTGCCGGTGCTGTGCCAGGACCATGGCCTGA
CCCCGGACCAAGTGGTGGCTATCGCCAGCAACATTGGCGGCAAGCAAGCGCTCGAAACGGTGCAGCGGCT
GTTGCCGGTGCTGTGCCAGGACCATGGCCTGACCCCGGACCAAGTGGTGGCTATCGCCAGCAACATTGGC
GGCAAGCAAGCGCTCGAAACGGTGCAGCGGCTGTTGCCGGTGCTGTGCCAGGACCATGGCCTGACTCCGG
ACCAAGTGGTGGCTATCGCCAGCCACGATGGCGGCAAGCAAGCGCTCGAAACGGTGCAGCGGCTGTTGCC
GGTGCTGTGCCAGGACCATGGCCTGACCCCGGACCAAGTGGTGGCTATCGCCAGCCACGATGGCGGCAAG
CAAGCGCTCGAAACGGTGCAGCGGCTGTTGCCGGTGCTGTGCCAGGACCATGGCCTGACCCCGGACCAAG
TGGTGGCTATCGCCAGCAACATTGGCGGCAAGCAAGCGCTCGAAACGGTGCAGCGGCTGTTGCCGGTGCT
GTGCCAGGACCATGGCCTGACCCCGGACCAAGTGGTGGCTATCGCCAGCAACATTGGCGGCAAGCAAGCG
CTCGAAACGGTGCAGCGGCTGTTGCCGGTGCTGTGCCAGGACCATGGCCTGACCCCGGACCAAGTGGTGG
CTATCGCCAGCAACGGTGGCGGCAAGCAAGCGCTCGAAACGGTGCAGCGGCTGTTGCCGGTGCTGTGCCA
GGACCATGGCCTGACCCCGGACCAAGTGGTGGCTATCGCCAGCAACATTGGCGGCAAGCAAGCGCTCGAA
ACGGTGCAGCGGCTGTTGCCGGTGCTGTGCCAGGACCATGGCCTGACCCCGGACCAAGTGGTGGCTATCG
CCAGCAACAATGGCGGCAAGCAAGCGCTCGAAACGGTGCAGCGGCTGTTGCCGGTGCTGTGCCAGGACCA
TGGCCTGACCCCGGACCAAGTGGTGGCTATCGCCAGCAACAATGGCGGCAAGCAAGCGCTCGAAACGGTG
CAGCGGCTGTTGCCGGTGCTGTGCCAGGACCATGGCCTGACCCCGGACCAAGTGGTGGCTATCGCCAGCA
ACAATGGCGGCAAGCAAGCGCTCGAAAGCATTGTGGCCCAGCTGAGCCGGCCTGATCCGGCGTTGGCCGC
GTTGACCAACGACCACCTCGTCGCCTTGGCCTGCCTCGGCGGACGTCCTGCCATGGATGCAGTGAAAAAG
GGATTGCCGCACGCGCCGGAATTGATCAGAAGAGTCAATCGCCGTATTGGCGAACGCACGTCCCATCGCG
TTGCCAGGGACCCAAAGAAGAAGCGCAAAGTGGATCCTAAAAAGAAAAGAAAGGTAGGCGGCCGCGGGGG
AGGCGGTTCCGGTGGCGGCGGAAGCGGAGGTGGAGGATCAGGGCCGGCCGAACTGCCCACCTGCAGCTGT
CTTGATCGAGTTATACAAAAAGACAAAGGCCCATATTATACACACCTTGGGGCAGGACCAAGTGTTGCTG
CTGTCAGGGAAATCATGGAGAATAGGTATGGTCAAAAAGGAAACGCAATAAGGATAGAAATAGTAGTGTA
CACCGGTAAAGAAGGGAAAAGCTCTCATGGGTGTCCAATTGCTAAGTGGGTTTTAAGAAGAAGCAGTGAT
GAAGAAAAAGTTCTTTGTTTGGTCCGGCAGCGTACAGGCCACCACTGTCCAACTGCTGTGATGGTGGTGC
TCATCATGGTGTGGGATGGCATCCCTCTTCCAATGGCCGACCGGCTATACACAGAGCTCACAGAGAATCT
AAAGTCATACAATGGGCACCCTACCGACAGAAGATGCACCCTCAATGAAAATCGTACCTGTACATGTCAA
GGAATTGATCCAGAGACTTGTGGAGCTTCATTCTCTTTTGGCTGTTCATGGAGTATGTACTTTAATGGCT
GTAAGTTTGGTAGAAGCCCAAGCCCCAGAAGATTTAGAATTGATCCAAGCTCTCCCTTACATGAAAAAAA
CCTTGAAGATAACTTACAGAGTTTGGCTACACGATTAGCTCCAATTTATAAGCAGTATGCTCCAGTAGCT
TACCAAAATCAGGTGGAATATGAAAATGTTGCCCGAGAATGTCGGCTTGGCAGCAAGGAAGGTCGTCCCT
TCTCTGGGGTCACTGCTTGCCTGGACTTCTGTGCTCATCCCCACAGGGACATTCACAACATGAATAATGG
AAGCACTGTGGTTTGTACCTTAACTCGAGAAGATAACCGCTCTTTGGGTGTTATTCCTCAAGATGAGCAG
CTCCATGTGCTACCTCTTTATAAGCTTTCAGACACAGATGAGTTTGGCTCCAAGGAAGGAATGGAAGCCA
AGATCAAATCTGGGGCCATCGAGGTCCTGGCACCCCGCCGCAAAAAAAGAACGTGTTTCACTCAGCCTGT
TCCCCGTTCTGGAAAGAAGAGGGCTGCGATGATGACAGAGGTTCTTGCACATAAGATAAGGGCAGTGGAA
AAGAAACCTATTCCCCGAATCAAGCGGAAGAATAACTCAACAACAACAAACAACAGTAAGCCTTCGTCAC
TGCCAACCTTAGGGAGTAACACTGAGACCGTGCAACCTGAAGTAAAAAGTGAAACCGAACCCCATTTTAT
CTTAAAAAGTTCAGACAACACTAAAACTTATTCGCTGATGCCATCCGCTCCTCACCCAGTGAAAGAGGCA
TCTCCAGGCTTCTCCTGGTCCCCGAAGACTGCTTCAGCCACACCAGCTCCACTGAAGAATGACGCAACAG
CCTCATGCGGGTTTTCAGAAAGAAGCAGCACTCCCCACTGTACGATGCCTTCGGGAAGACTCAGTGGTGC
CAATGCAGCTGCTGCTGATGGCCCTGGCATTTCACAGCTTGGCGAAGTGGCTCCTCTCCCCACCCTGTCT
GCTCCTGTGATGGAGCCCCTCATTAATTCTGAGCCTTCCACTGGTGTGACTGAGCCGCTAACGCCTCATC
AGCCAAACCACCAGCCCTCCTTCCTCACCTCTCCTCAAGACCTTGCCTCTTCTCCAATGGAAGAAGATGA
GCAGCATTCTGAAGCAGATGAGCCTCCATCAGACGAACCCCTATCTGATGACCCCCTGTCACCTGCTGAG
GAGAAATTGCCCCACATTGATGAGTATTGGTCAGACAGTGAGCACATCTTTTTGGATGCAAATATTGGTG
GGGTGGCCATCGCACCTGCTCACGGCTCGGTTTTGATTGAGTGTGCCCGGCGAGAGCTGCACGCTACCAC
TCCTGTTGAGCACCCCAACCGTAATCATCCAACCCGCCTCTCCCTTGTCTTTTACCAGCACAAAAACCTA
AATAAGCCCCAACATGGTTTTGAACTAAACAAGATTAAGTTTGAGGCTAAAGAAGCTAAGAATAAGAAAA
TGAAGGCCTCAGAGCAAAAAGACCAGGCAGCTAATGAAGGTCCAGAACAGTCCTCTGAAGTAAATGAATT
GAACCAAATTCCTTCTCATAAAGCATTAACATTAACCCATGACAATGTTGTCACCGTGTCCCCTTATGCT
CTCACACACGTTGCGGGGCCCTATAACCATTGGGTCATCGATTGATTAATTAAGAATTCGACCCAGCTTT
CTTGTACAAAGTGGTTGGTAAGCCTATCCCTAACCCTCTCCTCGGTCTCGATTCTACGTAGTAATGAGCT
AGCGCTAACCGGTGGCGCGTTAAGTCGACAATCAACCTCTGGATTACAAAATTTGTGAAAGATTGACTGG
TATTCTTAACTATGTTGCTCCTTTTACGCTATGTGGATACGCTGCTTTAATGCCTTTGTATCATGCTATT
GCTTCCCGTATGGCTTTCATTTTCTCCTCCTTGTATAAATCCTGGTTGCTGTCTCTTTATGAGGAGTTGT
GGCCCGTTGTCAGGCAACGTGGCGTGGTGTGCACTGTGTTTGCTGACGCAACCCCCACTGGTTGGGGCAT
TGCCACCACCTGTCAGCTCCTTTCCGGGACTTTCGCTTTCCCCCTCCCTATTGCCACGGCGGAACTCATC
GCCGCCTGCCTTGCCCGCTGCTGGACAGGGGCTCGGCTGTTGGGCACTGACAATTCCGTGGTGTTGTCGG
GGAAATCATCGTCCTTTCCTTGGCTGCTCGCCTGTGTTGCCACCTGGATTCTGCGCGGGACGTCCTTCTG
CTACGTCCCTTCGGCCCTCAATCCAGCGGACCTTCCTTCCCGCGGCCTGCTGCCGGCTCTGCGGCCTCTT
CCGCGTCTTCGCCTTCGCCCTCAGACGAGTCGGATCTCCCTTTGGGCCGCCTCCCCGCGTCGACTTTAAG
ACCAATGACTTACAAGGCAGCTGTAGATCTTAGCCACTTTTTAAAAGAAAAGGGGGGACTGGAAGGGCTA
ATTCACTCCCAACGAAGACAAGATCTGCTTTTTGCTTGTACTGGGTCTCTCTGGTTAGACCAGATCTGAG
CCTGGGAGCTCTCTGGCTAACTAGGGAACCCACTGCTTAAGCCTCAATAAAGCTTGCCTTGAGTGCTTCA
AGTAGTGTGTGCCCGTCTGTTGTGTGACTCTGGTAACTAGAGATCCCTCAGACCCTTTTAGTCAGTGTGG
AAAATCTCTAGCAGTACGTATAGTAGTTCATGTCATCTTATTATTCAGTATTTATAACTTGCAAAGAAAT
GAATATCAGAGAGTGAGAGGAACTTGTTTATTGCAGCTTATAATGGTTACAAATAAAGCAATAGCATCAC
AAATTTCACAAATAAAGCATTTTTTTCACTGCATTCTAGTTGTGGTTTGTCCAAACTCATCAATGTATCT
TATCATGTCTGGCTCTAGCTATCCCGCCCCTAACTCCGCCCATCCCGCCCCTAACTCCGCCCAGTTCCGC
CCATTCTCCGCCCCATGGCTGACTAATTTTTTTTATTTATGCAGAGGCCGAGGCCGCCTCGGCCTCTGAG
CTATTCCAGAAGTAGTGAGGAGGCTTTTTTGGAGGCCTAGGGACGTACCCAATTCGCCCTATAGTGAGTC
GTATTACGCGCGCTCACTGGCCGTCGTTTTACAACGTCGTGACTGGGAAAACCCTGGCGTTACCCAACTT
AATCGCCTTGCAGCACATCCCCCTTTCGCCAGCTGGCGTAATAGCGAAGAGGCCCGCACCGATCGCCCTT
CCCAACAGTTGCGCAGCCTGAATGGCGAATGGG
[124 nt withheld, positions 7104-7227]
C
[91 nt withheld, positions 7229-7319]
A
[49 nt withheld, positions 7321-7369]
CCTTTGACGTTGGAGTCCACGTTCTTT
[37 nt withheld, positions 7397-7433]
ACCCTATCTCGGTCTATTCTTTTGATTTATAAGGGATTTTGCCGATTTCGGCCTATTGGTTAAAAAATGA
GCTGATTTAACAAAAATTTAACGCGAATTTTAACAAAATATTAACGCTTACAATTTAGGTGGCACTTTTC
GGGGAAATGTGCGCGGAACCCCTATTTGTTTATTTTTCTAAATACATTCAAATATGTATCCGCTCATGAG
ACAATAACCCTGATAAATGCTTCAATAATATTGAAAAAGGAAGAGTATGAGTATTCAACATTTCCGTGTC
GCCCTTATTCCCTTTTTTGCGGCATTTTGCCTTCCTGTTTTTGCTCACCCAGAAACGCTGGTGAAAGTAA
AAGATGCTGAAGATCAGTTGGGTGCACGAGTGGGTTACATCGAACTGGATCTCAACAGCGGTAAGATCCT
TGAGAGTTTTCGCCCCGAAGAACGTTTTCCAATGATGAGCACTTTTAAAGTTCTGCTATGTGGCGCGGTA
TTATCCCGTATTGACGCCGGGCAAGAGCAACTCGGTCGCCGCATACACTATTCTCAGAATGACTTGGTTG
AGTACTCACCAGTCACAGAAAAGCATCTTACGGATGGCATGACAGTAAGAGAATTATGCAGTGCTGCCAT
AACCATGAGTGATAACACTGCGGCCAACTTACTTCTGACAACGATCGGAGGACCGAAGGAGCTAACCGCT
TTTTTGCACAACATGGGGGATCATGTAACTCGCCTTGATCGTTGGGAACCGGAGCTGAATGAAGCCATAC
CAAACGACGAGCGTGACACCACGATGCCTGTAGCAATGGCAACAACGTTGCGCAAACTATTAACTGGCGA
ACTACTTACTCTAGCTTCCCGGCAACAATTAATAGACTGGATGGAGGCGGATAAAGTTGCAGGACCACTT
CTGCGCTCGGCCCTTCCGGCTGGCTGGTTTATTGCTGATAAATCTGGAGCCGGTGAGCGTGGGTCTCGCG
GTATCATTGCAGCACTGGGGCCAGATGGTAAGCCCTCCCGTATCGTAGTTATCTACACGACGGGGAGTCA
GGCAACTATGGATGAACGAAATAGACAGATCGCTGAGATAGGTGCCTCACTGATTAAGCATTGGTAACTG
TCAGACCAAGTTTACTCATATATACTTTAGATTGATTTAAAACTTCATTTTTAATTTAAAAGGATCTAGG
TGAAGATCCTTTTTGATAATCTCATGACCAAAATCCCTTAACGTGAGTTTTCGTTCCACTGAGCGTCAGA
CCCCGTAGAAAAGATCAAAGGATCTTCTTGAGATCCTTTTTTTCTGCGCGTAATCTGCTGCTTGCAAACA
AAAAAACCACCGCTACCAGCGGTGGTTTGTTTGCCGGATCAAGAGCTACCAACTCTTTTTCCGAAGGTAA
CTGGCTTCAGCAGAGCGCAGATACCAAATACTGTTCTTCTAGTGTAGCCGTAGTTAGGCCACCACTTCAA
GAACTCTGTAGCACCGCCTACATACCTCGCTCTGCTAATCCTGTTACCAGTGGCTGCTGCCAGTGGCGAT
AAGTCGTGTCTTACCGGGTTGGACTCAAGACGATAGTTACCGGATAAGGCGCAGCGGTCGGGCTGAACGG
GGGGTTCGTGCACACAGCCCAGCTTGGAGCGAACGACCTACACCGAACTGAGATACCTACAGCGTGAGCT
ATGAGAAAGCGCCACGCTTCCCGAAGGGAGAAAGGCGGACAGGTATCCGGTAAGCGGCAGGGTCGGAACA
GGAGAGCGCACGAGGGAGCTTCCAGGGGGAAACGCCTGGTATCTTTATAGTCCTGTCGGGTTTCGCCACC
TCTGACTTGAGCGTCGATTTTTGTGATGCTCGTCAGGGGGGCGGAGCCTATGGAAAAACGCCAGCAACGC
GGCCTTTTTACGGTTCCTGGCCTTTTGCTGGCCTTTTGCTCACATGTTCTTTCCTGCGTTATCCCCTGAT
TCTGTGGATAACCGTATTACCGCCTTTGAGTGAGCTGATACCGCTCGCCGCAGCCGAACGACCGAGCGCA
GCGAGTCAGTGAGCGAGGAAGCGGAAGAGCGCCCAATACGCAAACCGCCTCTCCCCGCGCGTTGGCCGAT
TCATTAATGCAGCTGGCACGACAGGTTTCCCGACTGGAAAGCGGGCAGTGAGCGCAACGCAATTAATGTG
AGTTAGCTCACTCATTAGGCACCCCAGGCTTTACACTTTATGCTTCCGGCTCGTATGTTGTGTGGAATTG
TGAGCGGATAACAATTTCACACAGGAAACAGCTATGACCATGATTACGCCAAGCGCGCAATTAACCCTCA
CTAAAGGGAACAAAAGCTGGAGCTGCAAGCTTAATGTAGTCTTATGCAATACTCTTGTAGTCTTGCAACA
TGGTAACGATGAGTTAGCAACATGCCTTACAAGGAGAGAAAAAGCACCGTGCATGCCGATTGGTGGAAGT
AAGGTGGTACGATCGTGCCTTATTAGGAAGGCAACAGACGGGTCTGACATGGATTGGACGAACCACTGAA
TTGCCGCATTGCAGAGATATTGTATTTAAGTGCCTAGCTCGATACATAAACGGGTCTCTCTGGTTAGACC
AGATCTGAGCCTGGGAGCTCTCTGGCTAACTAGGGAACCCACTGCTTAAGCCTCAATAAAGCTTGCCTTG
AGTGCTTCAAGTAGTGTGTGCCCGTCTGTTGTGTGACTCTGGTAACTAGAGATCCCTCAGACCCTTTTAG
TCAGTGTGGAAAATCTCTAGCAGTGGCGCCCGAACAGGGACTTGAAAGCGAAAGGGAAACCAGAGGAGCT
CTCTCGACGCAGGACTCGGCTTGCTGAAGCGCGCACGGCAAGAGGCGAGGGGCGGCGACTGGTGAGTACG
CCAAAAATTTTGACTAGCGGAGGCTAGAAGGAGAGAGATGGGTGCGAGAGCGTCAGTATTAAGCGGGGGA
GAATTAGATCGCGATGGGAAAAAATTCGGTTAAGGCCAGGGGGAAAGAAAAAATATAAATTAAAACATAT
AGTATGGGCAAGCAGGGAGCTAGAACGATTCGCAGTTAATCCTGGCCTGTTAGAAACATCAGAAGGCTGT
AGACAAATACTGGGACAGCTACAACCATCCCTTCAGACAGGATCAGAAGAACTTAGATCATTATATAATA
CAGTAGCAACCCTCTATTGTGTGCATCAAAGGATAGAGATAAAAGACACCAAGGAAGCTTTAGACAAGAT
AGAGGAAGAGCAAAACAAAAGTAAGACCACCGCACAGCAAGCGGCCGCTGATCTTCAGACCTGGAGGAGG
AGATATGAGGGACAATTGGAGAAGTGAATTATATAAATATAAAGTAGTAAAAATTGAACCATTAGGAGTA
GCACCCACCAAGGCAAAGAGAAGAGTGGTGCAGAGAGAAAAAAGAGCAGTGGGAATAGGAGCTTTGTTCC
TTGGGTTCTTGGGAGCAGCAGGAAGCACTATGGGCGCAGCGTCAATGACGCTGACGGTACAGGCCAGACA
ATTATTGTCTGGTATAGTGCAGCAGCAGAACAATTTGCTGAGGGCTATTGAGGCGCAACAGCATCTGTTG
CAACTCACAGTCTGGGGCATCAAGCAGCTCCAGGCAAGAATCCTGGCTGTGGAAAGATACCTAAAGGATC
AACAGCTCCTGGGGATTTGGGGTTGCTCTGGAAAACTCATTTGCACCACTGCTGTGCCTTGGAATGCTAG
TTGGAGTAATAAATCTCTGGAACAGATTTGGAATCACACGACCTGGATGGAGTGGGACAGAGAAATTAAC
AATTACACAAGCTTAATACACTCCTTAATTGAAGAATCGCAAAACCAGCAAGAAAAGAATGAACAAGAAT
TATTGGAATTAGATAAATGGGCAAGTTTGTGGAATTGGTTTAACATAACAAATTGGCTGTGGTATATAAA
ATTATTCATAATGATAGTAGGAGGCTTGGTAGGTTTAAGAATAGTTTTTGCTGTACTTTCTATAGTGAAT
AGAGTTAGGCAGGGATATTCACCATTATCGTTTCAGACCCACCTCCCAACCCCGAGGGGACCCTTGCGCC
TTTTCCAAGGCAGCCCTGGGTTTGCGCAGGGACGCGGCTGCTCTGGGCGTGGTTCCGGGAAACGCAGCGG
CGCCGACCCTGGGTCTCGCACATTCTTCACGTCCGTTCGCAGCGTCACCCGGATCTTCGCCGCTACCCTT
GTGGGCCCCCCGGCGACGCTTCCTGCTCCGCCCCTAAGTCGGGAAGGTTCCTTGCGGTTCGCGGCGTGCC
GGACGTGACAAACGGAAGCCGCACGTCTCACTAGTACCCTCGCAGACGGACAGCGCCAGGGAGCAATGGC
AGCGCGCCGACCGCGATGGGCTGTGGCCAATAGCGGCTGCTCAGCAGGGCGCGCCGAGAGCAGCGGCCGG
GAAGGGGCGGTGCGGGAGGCGGGGTGTGGGGCGGTAGTGTGGGCCCTGTTCCTGCCCGCGCGGTGTTCCG
CATTCTGCAAGCCTCCGGAGCGCACGTCGGCAGTCGGCTCCCTCGTTGACCGAATCACCGACCTCTCTCC
CCAGGGGGTACCACCGGAGCTTACCATGACCGAGTACAAGCCCACGGTGCGCCTCGCCACCCGCGACGAC
GTCCCCAGGGCCGTACGCACCCTCGCCGCCGCGTTCGCCGACTACCCCGCCACGCGCCACACCGTCGATC
CGGACCGCCACATCGAGCGGGTCACCGAGCTGCAAGAACTCTTCCTCACGCGCGTCGGGCTCGACATCGG
CAAGGTGTGGGTCGCGGACGACGGCGCCGCCGTGGCGGTCTGGACCACGCCGGAGAGCGTCGAAGCGGGG
GCGGTGTTCGCCGAGATCGGCCCGCGCATGGCCGAGTTGAGCGGTTCCCGGCTGGCCGCGCAGCAACAGA
TGGAAGGCCTCCTGGCGCCGCACCGGCCCAAGGAGCCCGCGTGGTTCCTGGCCACCGTCGGCGTCTCGCC
CGACCACCAGGGCAAGGGTCTGGGCAGCGCCGTCGTGCTCCCCGGAGTGGAGGCGGCCGAGCGCGCCGGG
GTGCCCGCCTTCCTGGAGACCTCCGCGCCCCGCAACCTCCCCTTCTACGAGCGGCTCGGCTTCACCGTCA
CCGCCGACGTCGAGGTGCCCGAAGGACCGCGCACCTGGTGCATGACCCGCAAGCCCGGTGCCTGAGAATT
CTAGATCTTGAGACAAATGGCAGTATTCATCCACAATTTTAAAAGAAAAGGGGGGATTGGGGGGTACAGT
GCAGGGGAAAGAATAGTAGACATAATAGCAACAGACATACAAACTAAAGAATTACAAAAACAAATTACAA
AAATTCAAAATTTTCGGGTTTATTACAGGGACAGCAGAGATCCACTTTGGCGCCGGCTCGAGGGGG
Features (pLannotate 1.2.2; 36 found; start..end, strand, type, name):
     65..368     +  enhancer       CMV enhancer: human cytomegalovirus immediate early enhancer
    369..572     +  promoter       CMV promoter: human cytomegalovirus (CMV) immediate early promoter
    595..619     +  protein_bind   attB1: mutant version of attB; recombination site for the Gateway® BP reaction BP Clonase™
    688..708     +  CDS            SV40 NLS: nuclear localization signal of SV40 (simian virus 40) large T antigen
    712..732     +  CDS            SV40 NLS: nuclear localization signal of SV40 (simian virus 40) large T antigen
    736..756     +  CDS            SV40 NLS: nuclear localization signal of SV40 (simian virus 40) large T antigen
    835..1344    +  CDS            avrXa10 (fragment): AVX10_XANOO - Experimental evidence at protein level: Swiss-Prot protein existence level 1. Avirulence protein. Induces the hypersensitive response (HR)in rice plants carrying the resistance gene Xa10. Activity depends on the presence of the core repeat domains; replacement with repeat domains from other proteins (AvrBs3 of X.euvesicatoria (AC P14727) or AvrXa7 of this organism) does not elicit the HR. Probably acts as a transcription factor in its host plant (rice) to induce plant resistance or disease. From Xanthomonas oryzae pv. oryzae.
   3037..3225    +  CDS            pthXo1 (fragment): PTHX1_XANOP - Also known as tal2b. Experimental evidence at protein level: Swiss-Prot protein existence level 1. Avirulence protein. Acts as a transcription factor in rice, inducing expression of a number of host genes including SWEET11 (Os8N3, XA13, AC Q6YZF3) in susceptible plants with the Xa13 allele. Plants with the xa13 allele, which has an altered promoter, are resistant to bacterial blight caused by this bacterial strain and do not induce SWEET11. The xa13 allele elicits an atypical hypersensitive response (HR). PthXo1 binds SWEET11 promoter DNA in a sequence-specific manner. From Xanth
   3337..5496    +  CDS            TET1 (fragment): TET1_HUMAN - Also known as CXXC6, KIAA1676, LCX. Experimental evidence at protein level: Swiss-Prot protein existence level 1. Dioxygenase that catalyzes the conversion of the modified genomic base 5-methylcytosine (5mC) into 5-hydroxymethylcytosine (5hmC) and plays a key role in active DNA demethylation. Also mediates subsequent conversion of 5hmC into 5-formylcytosine (5fC), and conversion of 5fC to 5-carboxylcytosine (5caC). Conversion of 5mC into 5hmC, 5fC and 5caC probably constitutes the first step in cytosine demethylation. Methylation at the C5 position of cytosine bases is an epigenet
   5521..5545    -  protein_bind   attB2: mutant version of attB; recombination site for the Gateway® BP reaction BP Clonase™
   5547..5588    +  CDS            V5 tag: epitope tag from simian virus 5
   5630..6218    +  misc_feature   WPRE: woodchuck hepatitis virus posttranscriptional regulatory element
   6269..6288    +  misc_feature   cPPT/CTS (fragment): central polypurine tract and central termination sequence of HIV-1
   6290..6523    +  LTR            3' LTR (ΔU3): self-inactivating 3' long terminal repeat (LTR) from HIV-1
   6601..6722    +  polyA_signal   SV40 poly(A) signal: SV40 polyadenylation signal
   6762..6897    +  rep_origin     SV40 ori: SV40 origin of replication
   6918..6936    -  promoter       T7 promoter: promoter for bacteriophage T7 RNA polymerase
   6944..7099    +  CDS            lacZα (fragment): LacZα fragment of β-galactosidase; lacZ fragment
   7104..7532    +  rep_origin     f1 ori (sequence partly withheld): f1 bacteriophage origin of replication; arrow indicates direction of (+) strand synthesis
   7585..7689    +  promoter       AmpR promoter: bla
   7690..8550    +  CDS            AmpR: β-lactamase; bla; confers resistance to ampicillin, carbenicillin, and related antibiotics
   8721..9309    +  rep_origin     ori: high-copy-number ColE1/pMB1/pBR322/pUC origin of replication
   9492..9584    +  CDS            lacI (fragment): lac repressor; lacI; The lac repressor binds to the lac operator to inhibit transcription in E. coli. This inhibition can be relieved by adding lactose or isopropyl-β-D-thiogalactopyranoside (IPTG).
   9597..9618    +  protein_bind   CAP binding site: CAP binding activates transcription in the presence of cAMP. E. coli catabolite activator protein
   9633..9663    +  promoter       lac promoter: promoter for the E. coli lac operon
   9667..9689    +  protein_bind   lac operator (fragment): The lac repressor binds to the lac operator to inhibit transcription in E. coli. This inhibition can be relieved by adding lactose or isopropyl-β-D-thiogalactopyranoside (IPTG). lac repressor encoded by lacI
   9732..9750    +  promoter       T3 promoter: promoter for bacteriophage T3 RNA polymerase
   9778..10004   +  promoter       RSV promoter: Rous sarcoma virus enhancer/promoter
  10005..10185   +  LTR            5' LTR (truncated): truncated 5' long terminal repeat (LTR) from HIV-1
  10232..10357   +  misc_feature   HIV-1 Ψ: packaging signal of human immunodeficiency virus type 1
  10341..10704   +  CDS            HIV-1 gag (fragment): gag protein from human immunodeficiency virus 1; gag
  10850..11083   +  misc_feature   RRE: The Rev response element (RRE) of HIV-1 allows for Rev-dependent mRNA export from the nucleus to the cytoplasm.
  11460..11486   +  CDS            Rev (fragment): human immunodeficiency virus 1 (HIV-1) Rev protein; rev; enhances nuclear export of unspliced and incompletely spliced viral mRNAs
  11487..11987   +  promoter       hPGK promoter: human phosphoglycerate kinase 1 promoter
  12009..12608   +  CDS            PuroR (fragment): puromycin N-acetyltransferase; pac from Streptomyces; confers resistance to puromycin
  12650..12767   +  misc_feature   cPPT/CTS: central polypurine tract and central termination sequence of HIV-1
