[The description below was written by a language model from this plasmid's Addgene catalogue record and pLannotate feature annotations shown in this document.]
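Description:
pAT806_CMV/CAG_TALE_D-hTET1(CD) is a third-generation, self-inactivating lentiviral expression plasmid built on the pLX302 backbone by Gateway cloning. It is about 12.8 kb. It is maintained in E. coli through a ColE1/pUC-type origin with ampicillin resistance, and the catalogue lists it as low copy, grown in a recombination-deficient stable strain, as is common for lentiviral and repeat-rich constructs. An f1 origin and an SV40 origin are also annotated. The viral portion has an RSV promoter driving a truncated HIV-1 5' LTR, the Ψ packaging signal with a gag fragment, the RRE, cPPT/CTS, WPRE and a ΔU3 3' LTR followed by an SV40 polyadenylation signal. Transduced mammalian cells can be selected through an hPGK promoter–puromycin resistance cassette.

The payload sits between attB1 and attB2 and encodes a programmable DNA demethylase. Three tandem SV40 nuclear localisation signals precede a TALE DNA-binding domain, which the annotation detects as Xanthomonas TAL effector N- and C-terminal fragments flanking the unannotated repeat array. This domain is fused to the catalytic domain of human TET1 (residues 1418–2136), the dioxygenase that oxidises 5-methylcytosine to begin active demethylation. The catalogue also records an N-terminal 6xHis tag, which the feature table does not annotate. A V5 tag lies just downstream of attB2, though the record does not indicate whether it is read in frame. The promoter is listed as CMV/CAG, but only the CMV enhancer and promoter are annotated upstream of the insert. The "TALE_D" repeat array is designed to bind a site in the MLH1 promoter region, so the construct directs TET1-mediated demethylation to that locus. The associated work concerns CRISPR-based (Casilio-ME) demethylation, and this TALE fusion offers a non-CRISPR way of targeting the same locus.
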