Addgene plasmid #134829: pAT806_CMV/CAG_TALE_D-hTET1(CD)
Purpose: 3rd generation lentiviral expression of TALE-hTET1(CD) in mammalian cells targeting MLH1 promoter region
Depositing lab: Albert Cheng. Publication: Enhanced CRISPR-based DNA demethylation by Casilio-ME-mediated RNA-guided coupling of methylcytosine oxidation and DNA repair pathways. Taghbalout A, Du M, Jillette N, Rosikiewicz W, Rath A, Heinen CD, Li S, Cheng AW. Nat Commun. 2019 Sep 20;10(1):4296. doi: 10.1038/s41467-019-12339-7. PubMed 31541098.
Backbone
  Vector backbone: pLX302
  Backbone manufacturer: Plasmid #25896
  Backbone size w/o insert (bp): 9573
  Total vector size (bp): 12819
  Vector type: Mammalian Expression, Lentiviral, CRISPR, Synthetic Biology ; TALE
  Selectable markers: Puromycin
Growth in bacteria
  Bacterial resistance: Ampicillin, 100 μg/mL
  Growth temperature: 30°C
  Growth strain: NEB Stable
  Copy number: Low Copy
Gene/Insert
  Gene/Insert name: TALE_D-hTET1CD(1418-2136)
  Species: H. sapiens (human), Synthetic
  Insert size (bp): 4887
  Promoter: CMV/CAG
  Tag / fusion protein: (6xHis)-TALE_D-TET1(CD) (N terminal on insert)
  Cloning method: Gateway Cloning
  Sequencing primers: 5′ cgcaaatgggcggtaggcgtg; 3′ agcagcgtatccacatagcg
Terms and licenses: Academic/Nonprofit Terms; Industry Terms: Not Available to Industry
Depositor comments: Target sequence for the associated TALE repeat: tAAAAACGAACCAATAGGA
How to cite: pAT806_CMV/CAG_TALE_D-hTET1(CD) was a gift from Albert Cheng (Addgene plasmid # 134829 ; http://n2t.net/addgene:134829 ; RRID:Addgene_134829)
